Addgene plasmid #175581: pQCasTns(Ptr)-IS186
Purpose: Expression of CRISPR-associated transposases
Depositing lab: Sheng Yang. Depositing organization: CAS Center for Excellence in Molecular Plant Sciences ("CEMPS"). Publication: Orthogonal CRISPR-associated transposases for parallel and multiplexed chromosomal integration. Yang S, Zhang Y, Xu J, Zhang J, Zhang J, Yang J, Jiang Y, Yang S. Nucleic Acids Res. 2021 Sep 3. pii: 6363765. doi: 10.1093/nar/gkab752. PubMed 34478496.
Backbone
  Vector backbone: pCOLADuet-1
  Vector type: Bacterial Expression
Growth in bacteria
  Bacterial resistance: Kanamycin, 50 μg/mL
  Growth temperature: 37°C
  Growth strain: DH5alpha
  Copy number: High Copy
Gene/Insert
  Gene/Insert name: PtrTniQ, PtrCas5/8, PtrCas7, PtrCas6, PtrTnsABC, CRISPR(IS186)
  Species: Pseudoalteromonas translucida
  Mutation: NO
  Cloning method: Gibson Cloning
Terms and licenses: Academic/Nonprofit Terms; Industry Terms: Not Available to Industry
How to cite: pQCasTns(Ptr)-IS186 was a gift from Sheng Yang (Addgene plasmid # 175581 ; http://n2t.net/addgene:175581 ; RRID:Addgene_175581)
