[The description below was written by a language model from this plasmid's Addgene catalogue record and pLannotate feature annotations shown in this document.]
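Description:
pQCasTns(Ptr)-IS186 is an 11.3 kb bacterial expression plasmid built on the pCOLADuet-1 backbone that supplies the protein and guide RNA components of a CRISPR-associated transposase (CAST) system from Pseudoalteromonas translucida. It replicates from the ColA origin, which is compatible with other common origins and so allows the plasmid to be maintained in E. coli alongside additional plasmids. Selection is by kanamycin through an aph(3')-Ia (KanR) cassette driven by a bla-type promoter. The catalogue entry lists it as high copy.

The insert, assembled by Gibson cloning without mutations, comprises PtrTniQ, PtrCas5/8, PtrCas7 and PtrCas6, which are the components of the RNA-guided DNA-targeting complex, together with the transposition proteins PtrTnsABC and a CRISPR array whose name indicates a spacer directed at IS186. The automated feature table does not annotate any of these genes. They presumably occupy the large unannotated region of roughly 8.5 kb between the tetR/tetA promoter region and the T7 terminator. Upstream of that region the table shows a divergently oriented Tn10 TetR repressor gene and the overlapping tetR/tetA promoters. This layout suggests that expression of the payload is repressed by TetR and inducible with tetracycline-class compounds, although the record does not explicitly state which promoter drives which genes. A short TcR fragment and a CAP binding site are also detected and are probably cloning remnants.

The stated purpose is expression of CRISPR-associated transposases, and the associated publication concerns orthogonal CAST systems for parallel and multiplexed chromosomal integration. In such systems the transposon cargo normally comes from a separate donor construct, but the record does not describe one.
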