Features (pLannotate 1.2.2; 9 found; start..end, strand, type, name):
    193..257     -  CDS            TcR (fragment): tetracycline efflux protein; tet; confers resistance to tetracycline
    272..293     -  protein_bind   CAP binding site: CAP binding activates transcription in the presence of cAMP. E. coli catabolite activator protein
    375..998     -  CDS            TetR: tetracycline repressor TetR; tetR from transposon Tn10; TetR binds to the tetracycline operator tetO to inhibit transcription. This inhibition can be relieved by adding tetracycline or doxycycline.
   1017..1072    +  promoter       tetR/tetA promoters: tetR; overlapping promoters for bacterial tetR and tetA
   9592..9639    +  terminator     T7 terminator: transcription terminator for bacteriophage T7 RNA polymerase
   9803..9860    +  promoter       AmpR promoter (fragment): bla
   9869..10684   -  CDS            KanR: aminoglycoside phosphotransferase; aph(3')-Ia; confers resistance to kanamycin in bacteria or G418 (Geneticin®) in eukaryotes
  10685..10776   -  promoter       AmpR promoter: bla
  10794..108     -  rep_origin     ColA ori (across the origin): Plasmids containing the ColA origin of replication can be propagated in E. coli cells that contain additional plasmids with compatible origins.
>Addgene plasmid #175581 | pQCasTns(Ptr)-IS186 | addgene full sequence | sequence record 353298 | Addgene NGS Result
AACCTTCGATCAAACCGCCTCCCCAGGCGGTTTTTTCGTTTACAGAGCAGGAGATTACGACGATCGTAAA
AGGATCTCAAGAAGATCCTTTACGGATTCCCGACACCATCACTCTAGATTTCAGTGCAATTTATCTCTTC
AAATGTAGCACCTGAAGTCAGCCCCATACGATATAAGTTGTAATTCTCATGTTAGTCATGCCCCGCGCCC
ACCGGAAGGAGCTGACTGGGTTGAAGGCTCTCAAGGGCATCGGTCGAGATCCCGGTGCCTAATGAGTGAG
CTAACTTACATTAATTGCGTTGCGCTGATGAATCCCCTAATGATTTTTATCAAAATCATTAAGGTTACCA
TCACGGAAAAAGGTTATGCTGCTTTTAAGACCCACTTTCACATTTAAGTTGTTTTTCTAATCCGCATATG
ATCAATTCAAGGCCGAATAAGAAGGCTGGCTCTGCACCTTGGTGATCAAATAATTCGATAGCTTGTCGTA
ATAATGGCGGCATACTATCAGTAGTAGGTGTTTCCCTTTCTTCTTTAGCGACTTGATGCTCTTGATCTTC
CAATACGCAACCTAAAGTAAAATGCCCCACAGCGCTGAGTGCATATAATGCATTCTCTAGTGAAAAACCT
TGTTGGCATAAAAAGGCTAATTGATTTTCGAGAGTTTCATACTGTTTTTCTGTAGGCCGTGTACCTAAAT
GTACTTTTGCTCCATCGCGATGACTTAGTAAAGCACATCTAAAACTTTTAGCGTTATTACGTAAAAAATC
TTGCCAGCTTTCCCCTTCTAAAGGGCAAAAGTGAGTATGGTGCCTATCTAACATCTCAATGGCTAAGGCG
TCGAGCAAAGCCCGCTTATTTTTTACATGCCAATACAATGTAGGCTGCTCTACACCTAGCTTCTGGGCGA
GTTTACGGGTTGTTAAACCTTCGATTCCGACCTCATTAAGCAGCTCTAATGCGCTGTTAATCACTTTACT
TTTATCTAATCTAGACATCATTAATTCCTAATTTTTGTTGACACTCTATCATTGATAGAGTTATTTTACC
ACTCCCTATCAGTGATAGAGAAAAGTGAACTCTAGAAATAATTTTGTTTAACTTTAAAAGGAGATATACC
ATGGGTGAACTGCCGAGTAGGCAGCTGGAAATTGGATGCTTTGCGTGCAAAGGAACCTGAACTCGTGAAC
TGCCGAGTAGGCAGCTGAAGTTGGATCCGAATTCGAGCTCGGGAAGAAGGAGATATACATATGCACTTTC
TGGTGCAGACCAAGAGCTACCCGGACGAGGCGCTGGAAAGCTATCTGCTGCGTCTGGCGCGTGATAACAG
CTACAACGGTTATAGCGAGCTGGCGGACATCCTGTGGCAGTGGCTGGCGGAACAAGATAACGAGCTGGAA
GGTGCGCTGCCGCTGGCGCTGAGCAAGGTGGACGTTTACCACGCGCGTCAGGCGAGCAGCTTCCGTATCC
GTGCGCTGAAACTGGTGGCGCAACTGGCGGACGTTAACGCGGGTGATATTCTGGCGCTGGCGTGGCGTCG
TAGCAACTTCAAGTTTGGCAACCTGGCGGCGGTGAGCCGTAACGAGCTGGCGATCCCGCTGGAACTGCTG
CGTACCGATAACATCCCGGTTTGCATTAAATGCCTGAGCGAGAGCAGCCACATTCCGTTTTACTGGCACC
TGAAGCCGTATAAAGCGTGCCACAAGCACAAAAGCCAGCTGATCACCCGTTGCAAGGAGTGCTACGACCT
GATTGATTATCGTGCGAGCGAGGCGTTTCTGGAATGCGTTTGCGGTTGCAAAATCACCAACAGCGAACAA
CTGAACGACGCGGATTTCAAGATCGCGATTGCGCTGGCGAGCAGCAACAGCCAGAAAATCGTGGGCCTGA
TTAGCTGGTTCGCGAAGGTGAAACAACTGGACGTTAGCGACGCGGATTTCAACTGCGCGTTTGTTGATTA
CTTCAACACCTGGCCGGAGAGCCTGACCACCGAACTGGACCTGCTGACCAACAACGCGCGTCTGAAGCAG
CTGAACCCGTTTAACAAGACCAAATTCAGCAGCGTGTACGGTGACCTGATCCGTGATGGCCAAATTGCGG
CGACCAGCAACCGTAAGAACAAAGTTATCGACGAGATCATTAGCTATTTTGTGGAACTGGTTGATAGCAA
CCCGAAGGCGAAACACCCGAACATTGGTGACCTGCTGCTGTGCACCTTCGATGCGGCGGTGCTGCTGAAC
ACCACCACCGAGCAGGTTTACCGTCTGCACCAAGAAGCGTTTCTGAACTGCGCGTATAGCCAGAAGAAAC
ACGAACAACTGCGTGCGGATAGCCACGTGTTCTATCTGCGTCAGGTTATCGAGCTGCAGCAAGCGTTTGC
GGCGGAAAAACCGCTGACCAAGAAACAATTCATTGCGCCGTGGTAACTTATGAACCTGCAGGATGCGCTG
GCGATTGAGCCGCTGAAGGAAAAAACCACCGCGCTGCGTAAGCTGTTCGTGCCGTACACCAGCCACGTTG
AGGTGGATGGTTTTGAGGAACTGGCGCTGACCGTGCTGATCAACCTGGTTTATAAGCGTAGCGAAATTGA
CGATCTGACCAGCGCGCGTACCGCGAAAAGCGTGCTGCGTGACGAGGTTCTGCTGAGCAAGTGCATCAAC
GAAGTGAAATGGTTCCACACCCACAACCTGAAGTACCCGGACATCCGTGTTAGCCACCAACGTCTGATTA
GCGAGGTGGTTAGCGAAGATATCGCGGGTATTTGCAGCCGTAGCCTGCCGCTGAGCTTTGGCTGGAGCCA
CAACAGCGCGGAGATCAACCACGCGAAACTGTTCCTGACCAGCTTTAACTGGCAGGGTGAAGTGACCTGC
CTGGCGCGTCTGCTGATTAACGAGGAACCGGTTTGGATCAACCTGATTCGTGCGTACGGTTTCACCAAGA
AAGCGGTTCTGGAGATCAGCGGCAAGATTAAACAGCAACTGCCGGTGGCGGAGTTCCCGCTGGAAGTTAG
CAGCTTTAGCCCGCAGCTGCAAATGCCGTTTCAGCAAAGCTATCTGGTGGTTACCCCGGTGGTTAGCCAC
GCGATGCTGGCGAAGATCCAGCAACTGACCACCGACCGTAAACTGAACTTCGCGCTGGTTGAGCACAGCC
GTCCGGCGAACGTTGGTGATCTGGCGAGCAGCGTGGGTGGCAACATTCGTGTTCTGCGTTACTTTCCGAA
GACCTATAGCAAAGCGGTGAACCGTAGCAAAGTTGCGAACAACGATATCGAAAAGGCGTTCAAAATTCGT
GCGCTGCTGAGCAGCCAGTTTCAGCAAGCGCTGCTGGTGCTGGTTGGCATCAAGCAGTTCAACACCCTGC
GTCAAAAACGTCTGGCGCGTGTGGCGGCGATCCGTCAAGTGCGTGTTAGCCTGCAACTGTGGCTGGACAA
CATTCTGGAGGCGAAGAACAACGCGCAGAACCAAGTGTACCCGGAATGGGTTCGTCACTATCTGGATCAA
AGCATCACCAACTGCATTAGCCAGTTCAGCAACGTTCTGAACGAAAGCCTGGGTAACCTGAGCAAGCTGA
AACGTTTTGCGTACCACCCGAACCTGATGGGCCTGTTCAAAGCGCAACTGAACTATGTGTTTACCCACTG
CGCGGCGGAGCAGGAAATCCTGAACGACGAGCAAATTGTGTACGTTCACTGCCAGGACATGCGTGTTTTC
GATGCGGAAGCGATGGCGAACCCGTATATCCAGGGTATGCCGAGCCTGACCGCGCTGAACGGCCTGGCGC
ACAACTTCGAGCGTAAGCTGAAAAACTTTATTGATCCGAGCATCAAGTGCATTGGTAGCGCGATCTACAT
TGAGAACTATCAACTGCACACCGGCAAACCGCTGCCGGAACCGAGCAAGCTGAAACAGGTGGCGGGTCGT
AGCCACGTTATCCGTAGCGGCATCATTGACAAGCCGAAATGCGACATTACCCTGGATCTGGTGTTCCGTC
TGTTTGTTCCGAACACCGAACTGCTGGATAAGCTGAACAGCCAACTGATTAAGCCGGCGCTGCCGAGCAG
CTTTGCGGGTGGCACCATGCACCCGCCGAGCCTGTACCAGAACATTGACTGGTGCCACGTGCACACCAAG
CCGAGCGAGCTGTTTAAGAAACTGAAGGCGAAAAGCAGCAACGGTAGCTGGCTGTATCCGAGCAAGAAAG
TGGTTAAAAGCTTCGAACAGCTGATCGACGCGCTGAACAGCAACTTTAACCTGCGTCCGGCGGCGATTGG
CCTGGCGGCGCTGGAGGAACCGGTGAAGCGTGATGCGGCGCTGCACGAGTACCACTGCTATGCGGAACCG
GTTATCGGTCTGCTGGAGTGCGTGAGCAACACCAGCGTTAAGTACGCGGGCGCGAAACAATTCTTTCACG
ACGCGTTCTGGGTGATGGATGTTCAGAAGGAAAGCATGCTGATGAAGAAAAGCAAATTTGAGTATGAATA
ATGCAGCTGCCGCGTCACCTGAGCTACACCCGTAGCCTGAGCCCGAGCAAGGCGGTGTTCTTTTATAAAA
CCCCGGAGAGCGACTTCGAACCGCTGCAGATCGAGCAAAACAAACTGGTGGGTCAGAAGAGCGGTTTTGG
CGATGCGTACCAGAAGCAAAACGTTGCGAAAAACCTGGCGCCGCAGGACCTGGCGTTTGGTAACCCGCAA
ACCATTGATGTGTGCTATGTTCCGCCGACCGTGAACGAACTGTTCTGCCGTTTTAGCCTGCGTGTTGAGG
CGAACTGCATCGAACCGCACGTGTGCGACGATCCGAAGGTTATTTACTGGCTGAAACGTTTCTTTGAAAC
CTATAAGAAACACAACGGTCTGAACGAAGTGGCGACCCGTTACGCGAAGAACATCCTGATGGGCAACTGG
CTGTGGCGTAACCGTCAGAGCCCGAACGTTGACATCGAGATTCTGACCGAACACGCGGCGCCGATTGTGG
TTGAGGGTGCGCAGAAGCTGAAATGGCAAGGCAACTGGCAGAACAACCAAACCGCGCTGCTGACCCTGAG
CGAGAGCATCCAGGAAGGTCTGAGCAACCCGCAAAACTACTGCTATCTGGATATCACCGCGAAGATTAAA
AACGCGTTCAGCCAGGAAGTGCACCCGAGCCAAAAGTTTGTGGACAACGTTGAACAGGGTATGAGCAGCA
AACAGCTGGCGTATACCCAAGTGGGCGATAAGAAAGCGGCGAGCCTGAACAGCCAGAAGGTTGGCGCGGC
GATCCAAACCATTGACGATTGGTACGAGGAAGGTTATAAACCGCTGCGTACCCATGAGTATGGTGCGGAC
AAGCAAATCCTGGTGGCGCACCGTACCCCGAAAAGCCACAGCGATTTTTATAGCCTGCTGCCGCGTATCG
CGCTGCACATTAAGCACATGGAAAAACACGGTCTGGAGCAGAGCGAACAAAGCAACAGCATCCACTTCAT
TGCGGCGGTTCTGATTAAGGGTGGCCTGTTTCAGCGTAGCAAAGGATGAAGCGTTACTATTTCACCATCA
CCTACCTGCCGCAAAGCTGCGATGTGAGCCTGCTGGCGGGTCGTTGCATCGGCATTCTGCACGGTTTCAT
GAGCAGCCGTGAGATCAGCAACATTGGCGTGTGCTTTCCGAAATGGAACGAGCAGACCATCGGTAACGAA
CTGGCGTTTGTTAGCACCAACAAGAAACAACTGACCAACCTGAGCCAGCAAAGCTATTTCGAGATGATGG
CGCACGACAAGCTGTTTGGCCTGAGCAAAATTCTGGAAGTGCCGGTTAACCAGAGCGAAGTGATGTTCGT
TCGTAACCAAAGCGTGGCGAAGGCGTTTGTTGGTGAAAAGCAACGTCGTCTGAAACGTGCGAAGAAACGT
GCGGAGGCGCGTGGCGAAGTGTACAACCCGGAGTATAAGTTCGAAGCGAAAGATATCGGTCACTTTCACA
GCATTCCGGTGAGCAGCAAGGGTAACGGCCAGAGCTACGTTCTGCACATCCAAAAGAACGAGAACGCGGA
AAGCATTAAAAACCAGTTCAACAACTATGGCTTTGCGACCAACCAAATTTTCCTGGGCACCGTGCCGAGC
CTGAACACCCTGCTGTAAAAGGAGATATACCATGTACCGTCGTAAGCTGAAATATAGCCGTGTTAAGAAC
CTGCACAAATTTGCGAGCCAGAAGAACAAAAGCACCTGCCTGGTGGAGAGCAGCCTGGAATTCGACGCGT
GCTTCCACTTTGAGTTCAGCCCGCCGATCGCGGCGTTTGAAGCGCAACCGCTGGGTTACGAGTATGAATT
CGATAACCGTATTTGCCGTTACACCCCGGACTTTCTGCTGACCCACACCGATGGCACCCAGAAGTTCATC
GAGGTTAAGCCGCAAAGCAAAATTGCGGACGAGGATTTTCGTGCGCGTTTCATCGAAAAGCAGGCGATTG
CGAAACAAGACGGTCGTGATCTGATCCTGGTGACCGACAAGCAGATTCGTGTTTACCCGACCCTGAACAA
CCTGAAACTGCTGCACCGTTATAGCGGCTTTCAGAGCCTGACCGAGCTGCAAGCGAGCGTGCTGGAACTG
GTTAAGCAGTACGGTAGCATCAAAGTGGGCCAACTGATTCGTTATCTGAAAGTTACCGCGGGTGAACTGC
TGGCGACCGTGCTGCGTCTGCTGAGCCTGGGCCAACTGTTCGCGGATCTGACCACCAACGAGATCAGCAT
TGAAACCGCGATCTGGAGCAACAATGTTTAATAACGACCTGTTCGACGATGAGTTTAACCAGCCGCTGCC
GAAGGCGGAAACCAAACTGCCGCAGAACTATACCAAGGATCTGCAAGCGCTGCCGGAGAAGATCAAAACC
ACCACCTTCGCGAAGCTGAAATACATTCAATGGCTGGAGGCGAACATCCAGGGTGGCTGGACCCAAAAGA
ACCTGGAACCGCTGCTGAAACTGATGCCGGACGTTGAGGGTGAAAAGAAACCGAGCTGGCGTACCGCGGC
GCGTTGGTATAGCGCGTACACCAACGCGGATAAGAACATTATGGCGCTGATCCCGAGCCACCAGAAGAAA
GGCAACCGTGAACGTGACACCACCACCGATAAGTTCTTTGAGAAAGCGCTGGAACGTTACCTGGTGAAGG
AGAAACCGAGCGTTGCGAGCGCGTATAAGTTCTACAAAGACCTGGTGATCATTGAAAACGACAGCGTGGT
TGATAGCGTTCTGAAACCGCTGACCTATAAGGCGTTTAAAAACCGTATTGACAACCTGCCGCAGTATGAG
GTTATGATCGCGCGTTACGGCAAGCGTCTGGCGGATATTGCGTACAACAAGGTGGAAGGCCACAAACGTC
CGATTCGTGTGCTGGAGAAAGTTGAAATCGACCACACCCCGCTGGATCTGATTCTGCTGGACGATGAGCT
GCACATCCCGCTGGGTCGTCCGACCCTGACCATGCTGGTTGACGTTTATAGCCACTGCATCGTGGGCTAC
TATTTCAGCTTTAGCGAGCCGAGCTACGATGCGGTTCGTCGTGCGATGCTGAACGCGATGAAGCCGAAAA
GCGAAGTGGCGAAACTGTACCCGGACACCATTAACGAGTGGAAGTGCGCGGGTAAAATCGAAACCCTGGT
GGTTGATAACGGCGCGGAGTTCTGGAGCAACAGCCTGGAACTGGCGTGCGAGGAAATCGGTATTAACACC
CAGTATAACCCGGTGGCGAAGCCGTGGCTGAAACCGTTCGTTGAGCGTATGTTTGGCACCATCAACACCG
AACTGCTGGACCCGGTTCCGGGCAAGACCTTCAGCAACATCCTGCAAAAACACGAATACAACCCGAAGAA
AGACGCGATTATGCGTTTCACCACCTTTATGCAGCTGTTTCACAAGTGGGTGGTTGATGTGTATCACCAA
GACGCGGATAGCCGTTTCAAATACATTCCGAGCCAGCTGTGGGACCAAGGCTTTAACACCCTGCCGCCGA
CCATGCTGAGCGATGCGGATCTGCAGCAACTGGATGTGGTTCTGAGCATCAGCAACCACCGTGTGCTGCG
TAAGGGTGGCATTCGTCTGGAGAACCTGAGCTATGACAGCACCGAACTGGCGAACTACCGTAAGCAGTTC
AGCCACAAAGTGAGCCAAGAGGTTCTGATCAAACTGAACCCGGACGATATTAGCTACATCTATGTGTACC
TGGACAAGCTGGAACACTATATTAAAGTTCCGTGCATCGATCCGAACGGTTACACCCAGAACCTGAGCCT
GAACCAACACAAGATCAACATTCGTATCCACCGTGACTTTATTAGCGGTAGCATCGATAACGTTGGCCTG
GCGAAGGCGCGTATGTTCATTCACAACAAAATCCAGAACGAGTTTGAGGAACTGAAGAACGCGCCGAAAC
ACAGCAAGGTGAAAGGTGGCAAGGCGCTGGCGAAACACCAGAACATTAGCAGCGACAGCCAAAAGAGCAT
CACCCACAGCAAACCGGTGGAGGCGAAGAAAGTTACCCCGAAAGAACAACCGACCGATAGCTGGGACGAT
TTCATCAGCGACCTGGATGGTTTTTAATTATGCTGACCGACAAGCAGAAAGAAAAGCTGAACGAGTTCCG
TGATGTTTTTATTGAATACCCGATCATTACCACCATCTTCAACGACTTTGATCGTCTGCGTCTGGGTAAA
GGCCTGACCGGCGAGAAGCCGTGCATGCTGCTGAACGGTGACACCGGCACCGGTAAAACCGCGCTGATTA
AACAGTATAAGGAACGTCACCTGCCGCAATTCATCAACGGTGTTATGAACCACCCGGTGCTGGTTAGCCG
TATTCCGAGCAACCCGACCCTGGAAAGCACCCTGGCGGAGCTGCTGAAAGACCTGGGTCAAGTGGGCAGC
ACCGAGCGTAAGCTGCGTATTAACGGCACCCGTCTGACCACCAGCCTGATCAAATGCCTGAAGACCTGCG
GCACCGAACTGATCATTATCGATGAGTTTCAGGAACTGATTGAGCACAACCAAGGCAAGAAACGTCGTGA
AATTGCGAACCGTCTGAAATACATCAACGACGAGGCGGGTGTTAGCATTGTGCTGGTTGGCATGCCGTGG
GCGGAAAAGATCGCGGATGAGCCGCAGTGGAGCAGCCGTCTGCTGATCCGTCGTCAACTGCCGTATTTCA
AACTGAGCGAGAACCCGAAGCACTTTGTGCAGCTGATTATCGGTCTGGCGAACCGTATGCCGTTCGCGGA
AAAACCGAACCTGAGCGAGCAAGCGACCGTTTTCACCCTGTTTAGCCTGAGCAAAGGCTGCTTCCGTACC
CTGAAGTACTTTCTGGACGATGCGGTGCTGTATGCGCTGATGGACAACGCGAAGACCCTGACCACCAAAC
ACCTGGTGAAGGCGTTCGAAGTTCTGTTTCCGGATGTGCCGAACCTGTTTACCCTGCCGGTTGCGGAGAT
CACCGCGAGCGAGGTGGAACGTTACAGCCTGTATAAGCCGGAAAGCAGCCAGGACGAGGACCCGTTCATT
GCGACCAAATTTACCGATCGTATGCCGATCAGCCAACTGCTGCGTAAGTAACTCGAGCCGCTGAGCAATA
ACTAGCATAACCCCTTGGGGCCTCTAAACGGGTCTTGAGGGGTTTTTTGCTGAAACCTCAGGCATTTGAG
AAGCACACGGTCACACTGCTTCCGGTAGTCAATAAACCGGTAAACCAGCAATAGACATAAGCGGCTATTT
AACGACCCTGCCCTGAACCGACGACAAGCTGACGACCGGGTCTCCGCAAGTGGCACTTTTCGGGGAAATG
TGCGCGGAACCCCTATTTGTTTATTTTTCTAAATACATTCAAATATGTATCCGCTCATGAATTAATTCTT
AGAAAAACTCATCGAGCATCAAATGAAACTGCAATTTATTCATATCAGGATTATCAATACCATATTTTTG
AAAAAGCCGTTTCTGTAATGAAGGAGAAAACTCACCGAGGCAGTTCCATAGGATGGCAAGATCCTGGTAT
CGGTCTGCGATTCCGACTCGTCCAACATCAATACAACCTATTAATTTCCCCTCGTCAAAAATAAGGTTAT
CAAGTGAGAAATCACCATGAGTGACGACTGAATCCGGTGAGAATGGCAAAAGTTTATGCATTTCTTTCCA
GACTTGTTCAACAGGCCAGCCATTACGCTCGTCATCAAAATCACTCGCATCAACCAAACCGTTATTCATT
CGTGATTGCGCCTGAGCGAGACGAAATACGCGGTCGCTGTTAAAAGGACAATTACAAACAGGAATCGAAT
GCAACCGGCGCAGGAACACTGCCAGCGCATCAACAATATTTTCACCTGAATCAGGATATTCTTCTAATAC
CTGGAATGCTGTTTTCCCGGGGATCGCAGTGGTGAGTAACCATGCATCATCAGGAGTACGGATAAAATGC
TTGATGGTCGGAAGAGGCATAAATTCCGTCAGCCAGTTTAGTCTGACCATCTCATCTGTAACATCATTGG
CAACGCTACCTTTGCCATGTTTCAGAAACAACTCTGGCGCATCGGGCTTCCCATACAATCGATAGATTGT
CGCACCTGATTGCCCGACATTATCGCGAGCCCATTTATACCCATATAAATCAGCATCCATGTTGGAATTT
AATCGCGGCCTAGAGCAAGACGTTTCCCGTTGAATATGGCTCATACTCTTCCTTTTTCAATATTATTGAA
GCATTTATCAGGGTTATTGTCTCATGAGCGGATACATATTTGAATGTATTTAGAAAAATAAACAAATAGG
CATGCTAGCGCAGAAACGTCCTAGAAGATGCCAGGAGGATACTTAGCAGAGAGACAATAAGGCCGGAGCG
AAGCCGTTTTTCCATAGGCTCCGCCCCCCTGACGAACATCACGAAATCTGACGCTCAAATCAGTGGTGGC
GAAACCCGACAGGACTATAAAGATACCAGGCGTTTCCCCCTGATGGCTCCCTCTTGCGCTCTCCTGTTCC
CGTCCTGCGGCGTCCGTGTTGTGGTGGAGGCTTTACCCAAATCACCACGTCCCGTTCCGTGTAGACAGTT
CGCTCCAAGCTGGGCTGTGTGCAAGAACCCCCCGTTCAGCCCGACTGCTGCGCCTTATCCGGTAACTATC
ATCTTGAGTCCAACCCGGAAAGACACGACAAAACGCCACTGGCAGCAGCCATTGGTAACTGAGAATTAGT
GGATTTAGATATCGAGAGTCTTGAAGTGGTGGCCTAACAGAGGCTACACTGAAAGGACAGTATTTGGTAT
CTGCGCTCCACTAAAGCCAGTTACCAGGTTAAGCAGTTCCCCAACTGACTT
